>Addgene plasmid #80894 | pcDNA3-Smad7-N | addgene partial sequence | sequence record 157833 | CMV-F 5'-CGCAAATGGGCGGTAGGCGTG-3'
ACCCACTGTCTTACTGGCTTATCGAAATTAATACGACTCACTATAGGGAGACCCAAGCTTGGTACCGAGC
TCGGATCCACCGCCATGGACTACAAGGACGATGATGACAAGGGCGAATTCGGGTTCAGGACCAAACGATC
TGCGCTCGTCCGGCGTCTCTGGAGGAGCCGTGCGCCCGGCGGCGAGGACGAGGAGGAGGGCGTGGGGGGT
GGCGGCGGAGGAGGCGAGCTGCGGGGAGAAGGGGCGACGGACGGCCGGGCTTATGGGGCTGGTGGCGGCG
GTGCGGGCAGGGCTGGCTGCTGCCTGGGCAAGGCAGTCCGAGGTGCCAAAGGTCACCACCATCCCCATCC
CCCAACCTCGGGTGCCGGGGCGGCCGGGGGCGCCGAGGCGGATCTGAAGGCGCTCACGCACTCGGTGCTC
AAGAAACTCAAGGAGCGGCAGCTGGAGCTGCTGCTTCAGGCCGTGGAGTCCCGCGGCGGTACGCGCACCG
CGTGCCTCCTGCTGCCCGGCCGCCTGGACTGCAGGCTGGGCCCGGGGGCGCCCGCCAGCGCGCAGCCCGC
GCAGCCGCCCTCGTCCTACTCGCTCCCCCTCCTGCTGTGCAAAGTGTTCAGGTGGCCGGATCTCAGGCAT
TCCTCGGAAGTCAAGAGGCTGTGTTGCTGTGAATCTTACGGGAAGATCAACCCCGAGCTGGTGTGCTGCA
ACCCCCATCACCTTAGTCGACTCTGTGAACTAGAGTCTCCCCCTCCTCCTTACTCCAGATACCCAATGGA
TTTTCTCAAACCAACTGCAGGCTGTCCAGATGCTGTACCTTCCTCCGCGGAAACCGG
