>Addgene plasmid #80894 | pcDNA3-Smad7-N | addgene partial sequence | sequence record 157834 | BGH-rev 5'-TAGAAGGCACAGTCGAGG-3'
TAGGGCCCTCTAGATGCATGCTCGAGCCATTATGACCGATCCCCAGGCTCCAGAAGAAGTTGGGAATCTG
AAAGCCCCCCAGGGGCCAGATAATTCGTTCCCCCGGTTTCCGCGGAGGAAGGTACAGCATCTGGACAGCC
TGCAGTTGGTTTGAGAAAATCCATTGGGTATCTGGAGTAAGGAGGAGGGGGAGACTCTAGTTCACAGAGT
CGACTAAGGTGATGGGGGTTGCAGCACACCAGCTCGGGGTTGATCTTCCCGTAAGATTCACAGCAACACA
GCCTCTTGACTTCCGAGGAATGCCTGAGATCCGGCCACCTGAACACTTTGCACAGCAGGAGGGGGAGCGA
GTAGGACGAGGGCGGCTGCGCGGGCTGCGCGCTGGCGGGCGCCCCCGGGCCCAGCCTGCAGTCCAGGCGG
CCGGGCAGCAGGAGGCACGCGGTGCGCGTACCGCCGCGGGACTCCACGGCCTGAAGCAGCAGCTCCAGCT
GCCGCTCCTTGAGTTTCTTGAGCACCGAGTGCGTGAGCGCCTTCAGATCCGCCTCGGCGCCCCCGGCCGC
CCCGGCACCCGAGGTTGGGGGATGGGGATGGTGGTGACCTTTGGCACCTCGGACTGCCTTGCCCAGGCAG
CAGCCAGCCCTGCCCGCACCGCCGCCACCAGCCCCATAAGCCCGGCCGTCCGTCGCCCCTTCTCCCCGCA
GCTCGCCTCCTCCGCCGCCACCCCCCACGCCCTCCTCCTCGTCCTCGCCGCC
