[The description below was written by a language model from this plasmid's Addgene catalogue record.]
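Description:
pcDNA3-Smad7-N is a mammalian expression plasmid built on the pcDNA3 backbone that produces the N-terminal portion of mouse Smad7 (SMAD family member 7, also known as Madh7). It is maintained in E. coli as a high-copy plasmid under ampicillin selection. No feature table accompanies the record, so other backbone elements, such as the origin of replication or any mammalian selection marker, are not itemised for this particular construct.

The insert encodes amino acids 2–259 of Smad7, a truncation that retains the N-terminal domain and omits the C-terminal part of the protein. It was placed between EcoRI and XhoI sites, both of which remain intact, so the fragment can be excised or exchanged. Transcription is driven by the CMV promoter, a strong constitutive promoter widely used for high-level expression in transfected mammalian cells. The listing of a BGH reverse primer for sequencing suggests that the bovine growth hormone polyadenylation region lies downstream of the insert. A Flag epitope supplied by the backbone is fused to the N terminus of the fragment, which fits with the insert beginning at residue 2, the start codon presumably being provided with the tag. The tag allows detection or immunoprecipitation with anti-Flag antibodies.

Smad7 is generally known as an inhibitory Smad that antagonises TGF-β family signalling. The stated purpose is simply mammalian expression of the Smad7 N-terminal domain. Such a construct is suited to domain-mapping experiments that compare the isolated N-terminal region with full-length protein or other fragments, although the record does not specify particular applications.
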