Addgene plasmid #80894: pcDNA3-Smad7-N
Purpose: mammalian expression of Smad7 N terminal domain
Depositing lab: Aristidis Moustakas. Depositing organization: Uppsala University, Institute of Medical Biochemistry and Microbiology (IMBIM).
Backbone
  Vector backbone: pcDNA3
  Vector type: Mammalian Expression
Growth in bacteria
  Bacterial resistance: Ampicillin, 100 μg/mL
  Growth temperature: 37°C
  Growth strain: DH5alpha
  Copy number: High Copy
Gene/Insert
  Gene/Insert name: SMAD family member 7
  Species: M. musculus (mouse)
  Mutation: aa 2-259
  Entrez Gene: Smad7 (a.k.a. Madh7)
  Promoter: CMV
  Tag / fusion protein: Flag (N terminal on backbone)
  Cloning method: Restriction Enzyme; 5′ cloning site EcoRI (not destroyed); 3′ cloning site XhoI (not destroyed)
  Sequencing primers: 5′ CMV-F; 3′ BGH-rev
Terms and licenses: Academic/Nonprofit Terms; Industry Terms: Not Available to Industry
How to cite: pcDNA3-Smad7-N was a gift from Aristidis Moustakas (Addgene plasmid # 80894 ; http://n2t.net/addgene:80894 ; RRID:Addgene_80894)
